Addgene plasmid #204203: pCDNA3-SREBP-2-GFP (A1134-1135)
Purpose: Mammalian expression of SREBP-2
Depositing lab: Allan Weissman. Depositing organization: National Cancer Institute (NCI). Publication: SARS-CoV-2 papain-like protease plays multiple roles in regulating cellular proteins in the endoplasmic reticulum. Yang M, Mariano J, Su R, Smith CE, Das S, Gill C, Andresson T, Loncarek J, Tsai YC, Weissman AM. J Biol Chem. 2023 Oct 12;299(12):105346. doi: 10.1016/j.jbc.2023.105346. PubMed 37838170.
Backbone
  Vector backbone: pcDNA3.1(+)-N-HA
  Vector type: Mammalian Expression
Growth in bacteria
  Bacterial resistance: Ampicillin, 100 μg/mL
  Growth temperature: 37°C
  Growth strain: DH5alpha
  Copy number: High Copy
Gene/Insert
  Gene/Insert name: SREBP-2
  Species: H. sapiens (human)
  Mutation: Gly to Ala 1134, 1135
  Entrez Gene: SREBF2 (a.k.a. SREBP-2, SREBP2, bHLHd2)
  Tag / fusion protein: T7x3 (N terminal on insert); eGFP (C terminal on insert)
  Cloning method: Restriction Enzyme; 5′ cloning site Cla1 (not destroyed); 3′ cloning site Not1 (not destroyed)
Terms and licenses: Academic/Nonprofit Terms; Industry Terms: Not Available to Industry
Depositor comments: Contains silent mutations to facilitate cloning.
How to cite: pCDNA3-SREBP-2-GFP (A1134-1135) was a gift from Allan Weissman (Addgene plasmid # 204203 ; http://n2t.net/addgene:204203 ; RRID:Addgene_204203)
