[The description below was written by a language model from this plasmid's Addgene catalogue record and pLannotate feature annotations shown in this document.]
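Description:
pCDNA3-SREBP-2-GFP (A1134-1135) is a 9,650 bp mammalian expression plasmid built on a pcDNA3.1(+)-type backbone for expressing a tagged, mutant form of human sterol regulatory element-binding protein 2 (SREBF2). It is propagated in E. coli as a high-copy plasmid through a ColE1/pUC-type origin with ampicillin selection from the β-lactamase gene, and it also carries an f1 phage origin. For selection in mammalian cells there is a separate cassette in which the SV40 enhancer/early promoter drives the neomycin phosphotransferase gene, followed by an SV40 polyadenylation signal. Short annotated fragments of ble, lacI, bom and an HIV-1 LTR appear to be backbone remnants or partial sequence matches rather than functional parts.

The expression unit uses the human CMV immediate-early enhancer and promoter, followed by a T7 promoter that could permit in vitro transcription. The open reading frame begins with three tandem copies of the T7 epitope tag, continues through the SREBF2 coding sequence, and ends with EGFP fused at the C terminus, with a bovine growth hormone polyadenylation signal terminating the transcript. Although the listed backbone name includes an N-terminal HA tag, no HA feature is annotated in the sequence. The insert was cloned between ClaI and NotI sites, carries glycine-to-alanine substitutions at positions 1134 and 1135, and contains silent changes introduced to ease cloning. Having different tags on the two ends should allow N- and C-terminal portions of the protein to be followed separately, by T7 immunodetection and by GFP fluorescence. The record does not state why these residues were mutated, but the associated publication concerns how the SARS-CoV-2 papain-like protease regulates cellular proteins of the endoplasmic reticulum.
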