Features (pLannotate 1.2.2; 24 found; start..end, strand, type, name):
     85..414     +  promoter       SV40 promoter: SV40 enhancer and early promoter
    481..1272    +  CDS            neo: KKA2_KLEPN - Also known as kan, nptII. Experimental evidence at protein level: Swiss-Prot protein existence level 1. Resistance to kanamycin, neomycin, paromomycin, ribostamycin, butirosin and gentamicin B. From Klebsiella pneumoniae.
   1296..1454    +  CDS            ble (fragment): BLE_KLEPN - Experimental evidence at protein level: Swiss-Prot protein existence level 1. Binding protein with a strong affinity to the bleomycin family of antibiotics. Binds to CL990; an antimitotic-antibiotic compound. From Klebsiella pneumoniae.
   1449..1570    +  polyA_signal   SV40 poly(A) signal: SV40 polyadenylation signal
   1643..1659    -  protein_bind   lac operator: The lac repressor binds to the lac operator to inhibit transcription in E. coli. This inhibition can be relieved by adding lactose or isopropyl-β-D-thiogalactopyranoside (IPTG). lac repressor encoded by lacI
   1667..1697    -  promoter       lac promoter: promoter for the E. coli lac operon
   1712..1733    -  protein_bind   CAP binding site: CAP binding activates transcription in the presence of cAMP. E. coli catabolite activator protein
   1746..1838    -  CDS            lacI (fragment): lac repressor; lacI; The lac repressor binds to the lac operator to inhibit transcription in E. coli. This inhibition can be relieved by adding lactose or isopropyl-β-D-thiogalactopyranoside (IPTG).
   2021..2609    -  rep_origin     ori: high-copy-number ColE1/pMB1/pBR322/pUC origin of replication
   2780..3640    -  CDS            AmpR: β-lactamase; bla; confers resistance to ampicillin, carbenicillin, and related antibiotics
   3641..3745    -  promoter       AmpR promoter: bla
   3804..3856    -  misc_feature   bom (fragment): basis of mobility region from pBR322
   4011..4390    +  enhancer       CMV enhancer: human cytomegalovirus immediate early enhancer
   4391..4594    +  promoter       CMV promoter: human cytomegalovirus (CMV) immediate early promoter
   4590..4623    +  LTR            5' LTR (truncated) (fragment): truncated 5' long terminal repeat (LTR) from HIV-1
   4639..4657    +  promoter       T7 promoter: promoter for bacteriophage T7 RNA polymerase
   4699..4731    +  CDS            T7 tag (gene 10 leader): leader peptide from bacteriophage T7 gene 10 promotes efficient translation in E. coli
   4732..4764    +  CDS            T7 tag (gene 10 leader): leader peptide from bacteriophage T7 gene 10 promotes efficient translation in E. coli
   4765..4797    +  CDS            T7 tag (gene 10 leader): leader peptide from bacteriophage T7 gene 10 promotes efficient translation in E. coli
   4816..8235    +  CDS            SREBF2: SRBP2_HUMAN - Also known as BHLHD2, SREBP2 From Homo sapiens (Human).
   8257..8970    +  CDS            EGFP: EGFP is a basic (constitutively fluorescent) green fluorescent protein published in 1996, derived from Aequorea victoria. It is reported to be a rapidly-maturing weak dimer with moderate acid sensitivity.
   9023..9247    +  polyA_signal   bGH poly(A) signal: bovine growth hormone polyadenylation signal
   9251..9272    +  promoter       SV40 promoter (fragment): SV40 enhancer and early promoter
   9293..71      +  rep_origin     f1 ori (across the origin) (sequence partly withheld): f1 bacteriophage origin of replication; arrow indicates direction of (+) strand synthesis
>Addgene plasmid #204203 | pCDNA3-SREBP-2-GFP (A1134-1135) | addgene full sequence | sequence record 409505 | Addgene NGS Result
ATAAGGGATTTTGCCGATTTCGGCCTATTGGTTAAAAAATGAGCTGATTTAACAAAAATTTAACGCGAAT
TAATTCTGTGGAATGTGTGTCAGTTAGGGTGTGGAAAGTCCCCAGGCTCCCCAGCAGGCAGAAGTATGCA
AAGCATGCATCTCAATTAGTCAGCAACCAGGTGTGGAAAGTCCCCAGGCTCCCCAGCAGGCAGAAGTATG
CAAAGCATGCATCTCAATTAGTCAGCAACCATAGTCCCGCCCCTAACTCCGCCCATCCCGCCCCTAACTC
CGCCCAGTTCCGCCCATTCTCCGCCCCATGGCTGACTAATTTTTTTTATTTATGCAGAGGCCGAGGCCGC
CTCTGCCTCTGAGCTATTCCAGAAGTAGTGAGGAGGCTTTTTTGGAGGCCTAGGCTTTTGCAAAAAGCTC
CCGGGAGCTTGTATATCCATTTTCGGATCTGATCAAGAGACAGGATGAGGATCGTTTCGCATGATTGAAC
AAGATGGATTGCACGCAGGTTCTCCGGCCGCTTGGGTGGAGAGGCTATTCGGCTATGACTGGGCACAACA
GACAATCGGCTGCTCTGATGCCGCCGTGTTCCGGCTGTCAGCGCAGGGGCGCCCGGTTCTTTTTGTCAAG
ACCGACCTGTCCGGTGCCCTGAATGAACTGCAGGACGAGGCAGCGCGGCTATCGTGGCTGGCCACGACGG
GCGTTCCTTGCGCAGCTGTGCTCGACGTTGTCACTGAAGCGGGAAGGGACTGGCTGCTATTGGGCGAAGT
GCCGGGGCAGGATCTCCTGTCATCTCACCTTGCTCCTGCCGAGAAAGTATCCATCATGGCTGATGCAATG
CGGCGGCTGCATACGCTTGATCCGGCTACCTGCCCATTCGACCACCAAGCGAAACATCGCATCGAGCGAG
CACGTACTCGGATGGAAGCCGGTCTTGTCGATCAGGATGATCTGGACGAAGAGCATCAGGGGCTCGCGCC
AGCCGAACTGTTCGCCAGGCTCAAGGCGCGCATGCCCGACGGCGAGGATCTCGTCGTGACCCATGGCGAT
GCCTGCTTGCCGAATATCATGGTGGAAAATGGCCGCTTTTCTGGATTCATCGACTGTGGCCGGCTGGGTG
TGGCGGACCGCTATCAGGACATAGCGTTGGCTACCCGTGATATTGCTGAAGAGCTTGGCGGCGAATGGGC
TGACCGCTTCCTCGTGCTTTACGGTATCGCCGCTCCCGATTCGCAGCGCATCGCCTTCTATCGCCTTCTT
GACGAGTTCTTCTGAGCGGGACTCTGGGGTTCGAAATGACCGACCAAGCGACGCCCAACCTGCCATCACG
AGATTTCGATTCCACCGCCGCCTTCTATGAAAGGTTGGGCTTCGGAATCGTTTTCCGGGACGCCGGCTGG
ATGATCCTCCAGCGCGGGGATCTCATGCTGGAGTTCTTCGCCCACCCCAACTTGTTTATTGCAGCTTATA
ATGGTTACAAATAAAGCAATAGCATCACAAATTTCACAAATAAAGCATTTTTTTCACTGCATTCTAGTTG
TGGTTTGTCCAAACTCATCAATGTATCTTATCATGTCTGTATACCGTCGACCTCTAGCTAGAGCTTGGCG
TAATCATGGTCATAGCTGTTTCCTGTGTGAAATTGTTATCCGCTCACAATTCCACACAACATACGAGCCG
GAAGCATAAAGTGTAAAGCCTGGGGTGCCTAATGAGTGAGCTAACTCACATTAATTGCGTTGCGCTCACT
GCCCGCTTTCCAGTCGGGAAACCTGTCGTGCCAGCTGCATTAATGAATCGGCCAACGCGCGGGGAGAGGC
GGTTTGCGTATTGGGCGCTCTTCCGCTTCCTCGCTCACTGACTCGCTGCGCTCGGTCGTTCGGCTGCGGC
GAGCGGTATCAGCTCACTCAAAGGCGGTAATACGGTTATCCACAGAATCAGGGGATAACGCAGGAAAGAA
CATGTGAGCAAAAGGCCAGCAAAAGGCCAGGAACCGTAAAAAGGCCGCGTTGCTGGCGTTTTTCCATAGG
CTCCGCCCCCCTGACGAGCATCACAAAAATCGACGCTCAAGTCAGAGGTGGCGAAACCCGACAGGACTAT
AAAGATACCAGGCGTTTCCCCCTGGAAGCTCCCTCGTGCGCTCTCCTGTTCCGACCCTGCCGCTTACCGG
ATACCTGTCCGCCTTTCTCCCTTCGGGAAGCGTGGCGCTTTCTCATAGCTCACGCTGTAGGTATCTCAGT
TCGGTGTAGGTCGTTCGCTCCAAGCTGGGCTGTGTGCACGAACCCCCCGTTCAGCCCGACCGCTGCGCCT
TATCCGGTAACTATCGTCTTGAGTCCAACCCGGTAAGACACGACTTATCGCCACTGGCAGCAGCCACTGG
TAACAGGATTAGCAGAGCGAGGTATGTAGGCGGTGCTACAGAGTTCTTGAAGTGGTGGCCTAACTACGGC
TACACTAGAAGAACAGTATTTGGTATCTGCGCTCTGCTGAAGCCAGTTACCTTCGGAAAAAGAGTTGGTA
GCTCTTGATCCGGCAAACAAACCACCGCTGGTAGCGGTGGTTTTTTTGTTTGCAAGCAGCAGATTACGCG
CAGAAAAAAAGGATCTCAAGAAGATCCTTTGATCTTTTCTACGGGGTCTGACGCTCAGTGGAACGAAAAC
TCACGTTAAGGGATTTTGGTCATGAGATTATCAAAAAGGATCTTCACCTAGATCCTTTTAAATTAAAAAT
GAAGTTTTAAATCAATCTAAAGTATATATGAGTAAACTTGGTCTGACAGTTACCAATGCTTAATCAGTGA
GGCACCTATCTCAGCGATCTGTCTATTTCGTTCATCCATAGTTGCCTGACTCCCCGTCGTGTAGATAACT
ACGATACGGGAGGGCTTACCATCTGGCCCCAGTGCTGCAATGATACCGCGAGACCCACGCTCACCGGCTC
CAGATTTATCAGCAATAAACCAGCCAGCCGGAAGGGCCGAGCGCAGAAGTGGTCCTGCAACTTTATCCGC
CTCCATCCAGTCTATTAATTGTTGCCGGGAAGCTAGAGTAAGTAGTTCGCCAGTTAATAGTTTGCGCAAC
GTTGTTGCCATTGCTACAGGCATCGTGGTGTCACGCTCGTCGTTTGGTATGGCTTCATTCAGCTCCGGTT
CCCAACGATCAAGGCGAGTTACATGATCCCCCATGTTGTGCAAAAAAGCGGTTAGCTCCTTCGGTCCTCC
GATCGTTGTCAGAAGTAAGTTGGCCGCAGTGTTATCACTCATGGTTATGGCAGCACTGCATAATTCTCTT
ACTGTCATGCCATCCGTAAGATGCTTTTCTGTGACTGGTGAGTACTCAACCAAGTCATTCTGAGAATAGT
GTATGCGGCGACCGAGTTGCTCTTGCCCGGCGTCAATACGGGATAATACCGCGCCACATAGCAGAACTTT
AAAAGTGCTCATCATTGGAAAACGTTCTTCGGGGCGAAAACTCTCAAGGATCTTACCGCTGTTGAGATCC
AGTTCGATGTAACCCACTCGTGCACCCAACTGATCTTCAGCATCTTTTACTTTCACCAGCGTTTCTGGGT
GAGCAAAAACAGGAAGGCAAAATGCCGCAAAAAAGGGAATAAGGGCGACACGGAAATGTTGAATACTCAT
ACTCTTCCTTTTTCAATATTATTGAAGCATTTATCAGGGTTATTGTCTCATGAGCGGATACATATTTGAA
TGTATTTAGAAAAATAAACAAATAGGGGTTCCGCGCACATTTCCCCGAAAAGTGCCACCTGACGTCGACG
GATCGGGAGATCTCCCGATCCCCTATGGTGCACTCTCAGTACAATCTGCTCTGATGCCGCATAGTTAAGC
CAGTATCTGCTCCCTGCTTGTGTGTTGGAGGTCGCTGAGTAGTGCGCGAGCAAAATTTAAGCTACAACAA
GGCAAGGCTTGACCGACAATTGCATGAAGAATCTGCTTAGGGTTAGGCGTTTTGCGCTGCTTCGCGATGT
ACGGGCCAGATATACGCGTTGACATTGATTATTGACTAGTTATTAATAGTAATCAATTACGGGGTCATTA
GTTCATAGCCCATATATGGAGTTCCGCGTTACATAACTTACGGTAAATGGCCCGCCTGGCTGACCGCCCA
ACGACCCCCGCCCATTGACGTCAATAATGACGTATGTTCCCATAGTAACGCCAATAGGGACTTTCCATTG
ACGTCAATGGGTGGAGTATTTACGGTAAACTGCCCACTTGGCAGTACATCAAGTGTATCATATGCCAAGT
ACGCCCCCTATTGACGTCAATGACGGTAAATGGCCCGCCTGGCATTATGCCCAGTACATGACCTTATGGG
ACTTTCCTACTTGGCAGTACATCTACGTATTAGTCATCGCTATTACCATGGTGATGCGGTTTTGGCAGTA
CATCAATGGGCGTGGATAGCGGTTTGACTCACGGGGATTTCCAAGTCTCCACCCCATTGACGTCAATGGG
AGTTTGTTTTGGCACCAAAATCAACGGGACTTTCCAAAATGTCGTAACAACTCCGCCCCATTGACGCAAA
TGGGCGGTAGGCGTGTACGGTGGGAGGTCTATATAAGCAGAGCTCTCTGGCTAACTAGAGAACCCACTGC
TTACTGGCTTATCGAAATTAATACGACTCACTATAGGGAGACCCAAGCTGGCTAGCGTTTAAACTTAAGC
TTGCCACCATGGCTAGCATGACTGGTGGACAGCAAATGGGTATGGCTAGCATGACTGGTGGACAGCAAAT
GGGTATGGCTAGCATGACTGGTGGACAGCAAATGGGTGCATCGATAGGTACCGGTGACGACAGCGGCGAG
CTGGGTGGTCTGGAGACCATGGAGACCCTCACGGAGCTGGGCGACGAGCTGACCCTGGGAGACATCGACG
AGATGCTGCAATTTGTCAGTAATCAAGTGGGAGAGTTCCCTGACTTGTTTTCAGAACAGCTGTGTAGCTC
CTTTCCTGGCAGTGGTGGTAGTGGTAGCAGCAGCGGCAGCAGTGGCAGCAGCAGCAGCAGCAGCAATGGC
AGGGGCAGCAGCAGCGGAGCTGTGGACCCTTCAGTGCAACGGTCATTCACCCAGGTCACATTACCTTCCT
TCTCTCCCTCGGCGGCCTCCCCACAGGCTCCAACTCTGCAAGTCAAGGTTTCTCCCACCTCAGTTCCCAC
CACACCCAGGGCAACTCCTATTCTTCAGCCCCGCCCCCAGCCCCAGCCTCAACCTCAAACTCAGCTGCAA
CAACAGACGGTAATGATCACGCCAACATTCAGCACCACTCCGCAGACGAGGATCATCCAGCAGCCTTTGA
TATACCAGAATGCAGCTACTAGCTTTCAAGTCCTTCAGCCTCAAGTCCAAAGCCTGGTGACATCCTCCCA
GGTACAGCCGGTCACCATTCAGCAGCAGGTGCAGACAGTACAGGCCCAGCGGGTGCTGACACAAACGGCC
AATGGCACGCTGCAGACCCTTGCCCCGGCTACGGTGCAGACAGTTGCTGCGCCACAGGTGCAGCAGGTCC
CGGTCCTGGTCCAGCCTCAGATCATCAAGACAGATTCCCTTGTTTTGACCACACTGAAGACAGATGGCAG
CCCTGTTATGGCTGCGGTCCAGAACCCGGCCCTCACCGCCCTCACCACCCCTATCCAGACGGCTGCCCTT
CAAGTACCAACCCTGGTGGGCAGCAGTGGGACCATTCTGACCACAATGCCTGTAATGATGGGGCAAGAGA
AAGTGCCCATTAAGCAGGTACCTGGGGGAGTCAAGCAGCTTGAGCCCCCCAAAGAAGGAGAAAGGCGGAC
AACCCATAATATCATTGAGAAACGATATCGCTCCTCCATCAATGACAAAATCATCGAATTGAAAGACCTG
GTCATGGGGACAGACGCCAAGATGCACAAGTCTGGCGTTCTGAGGAAGGCCATTGATTACATCAAATACT
TGCAGCAGGTCAATCATAAACTGCGCCAGGAGAACATGGTGCTGAAGCTGGCAAATCAAAAGAACAAGCT
TCTAAAGGGCATCGACCTAGGCAGTCTGGTGGACAATGAGGTGGACCTGAAGATCGAGGACTTTAATCAG
AATGTCCTTCTGATGTCCCCCCCAGCCTCTGACTCAGGGTCCCAGGCTGGCTTCTCTCCCTACTCCATTG
ACTCTGAGCCAGGAAGCCCTCTATTGGATGATGCAAAGGTCAAAGATGAGCCAGACTCTCCTCCTGTGGC
GCTGGGCATGGTAGACCGCTCACGGATTCTTCTGTGTGTCCTCACCTTCCTGTGCCTCTCCTTTAACCCC
CTGACTTCCCTGCTGCAGTGGGGAGGGGCCCACGACTCTGACCAGCACCCACACTCAGGCTCTGGCCGCA
GTGTCCTGTCATTCGAGTCAGGTTCTGGGGGCTGGTTTGACTGGATGATGCCTACTCTTCTCTTATGGCT
GGTAAATGGTGTGATTGTCCTGAGCGTCTTTGTGAAGCTGCTGGTTCATGGGGAGCCAGTGATCCGGCCA
CACTCGCGCTCCTCGGTCACCTTCTGGAGGCACCGGAAACAGGCAGATCTGGATCTCGCCAGAGGAGATT
TTGCAGCTGCTGCCGGCAACCTACAAACCTGCCTGGCAGTTTTGGGCCGGGCACTGCCCACCTCCCGCCT
GGACCTGGCCTGCAGCCTCTCCTGGAACGTGATCCGCTACAGCCTGCAGAAGCTACGCCTGGTGCGCTGG
CTGCTCAAGAAAGTCTTCCAGTGCCGGCGGGCCACGCCAGCCACTGAGGCAGGCTTTGAAGACGAAGCTA
AGACCAGCGCCCGGGATGCGGCTCTGGCCTATCACCGGCTGCACCAGCTGCACATCACAGGGAAGCTTCC
TGCAGGATCCGCCTGTTCCGATGTACACATGGCGTTGTGTGCCGTGAACCTGGCTGAATGTGCAGAGGAG
AAGATCCCACCGAGCACACTGGTTGAGATCCATCTGACTGCTGCCATGGGGCTCAAGACCCGGTGTGGAG
GCAAGCTGGGCTTCCTGGCCAGCTACTTCCTCAGCCGAGCCCAGAGCCTGTGTGGCCCCGAGCACAGTGC
TGTTCCTGACTCCCTGCGCTGGCTCTGCCACCCCCTGGGCCAGAAGTTTTTCATGGAGCGGAGCTGGTCT
GTGAAGTCAGCTGCCAAGGAGAGTCTATACTGTGCCCAGAGGAACCCAGCTGACCCCATTGCGCAGGTCC
ACCAGGCCTTCTGCAAGAACCTGCTGGAGCGAGCTATAGAGTCCTTGGTGAAACCTCAGGCCAAGAAGAA
GGCTGGAGACCAGGAAGAAGAGAGCTGTGAATTCTCCAGTGCTCTGGAGTACTTGAAATTACTTCATTCT
TTTGTGGACTCTGTGGGGGTTATGAGCCCCCCACTCTCCAGGAGCTCCGTGCTCAAGTCCGCCCTGGGTC
CAGACATCATCTGTCGGTGGTGGACGTCTGCAATCACTGTGGCCATCAGCTGGCTCCAGGGAGACGATGC
AGCTGTGCGCTCTCATTTTACCAAAGTGGAACGCATCCCCAAGGCCCTGGAAGTGACAGAGAGCCCCCTG
GTGAAGGCCATCTTCCATGCCTGCAGAGCCATGCATGCCTCACTCCCTGGGAAAGCAGATGGGCAGCAGA
GTTCCTTCTGCCATTGCGAGAGGGCCAGTGGCCACCTATGGAGCAGCCTCAACGTCAGTGGGGCCACCTC
TGACCCTGCCCTCAACCACGTGGTCCAGCTGCTCACCTGTGACCTGCTACTGTCGCTACGGACAGCGCTC
TGGCAAAAACAGGCCAGTGCCAGCCAGGCTGTGGGGGAGACCTACCACGCGTCAGGCGCTGAACTGGCGG
GCTTCCAACGGGACCTGGGCAGCCTGCGCAGGCTGGCACACAGCTTCCGCCCAGCATACCGCAAGGTGTT
CCTGCATGAAGCCACCGTGCGCCTGATGGCAGGAGCCAGCCCCACCCGCACCCACCAGCTGCTGGAACAC
AGCCTGCGGCGGCGCACCACGCAGAGCACCAAGCACGGAGAGGTGGATGCCTGGCCCGGCCAGCGAGAGC
GGGCCACCGCCATCCTGCTGGCCTGCCGCCACCTGCCCCTCTCCTTCCTCTCCTCCCCGGGCCAGCGGGC
AGTGCTGCTGGCCGAAGCTGCCCGCACCCTGGAGAAGGTGGGCGACCGGCGCTCCTGCAACGACTGCCAG
CAGATGATTGTTAAGCTGGGTGCTGCCACTGCCATTGCCGCCTCCGGAAGTGCGGCCGCAGGCAGCGTGA
GCAAGGGCGAGGAGCTGTTCACCGGGGTGGTGCCCATCCTGGTCGAGCTGGACGGCGACGTAAACGGCCA
CAAGTTCAGCGTGTCCGGCGAGGGCGAGGGCGATGCCACCTACGGCAAGCTGACCCTGAAGTTCATCTGC
ACCACCGGCAAGCTGCCCGTGCCCTGGCCCACCCTCGTGACCACCCTGACCTACGGCGTGCAGTGCTTCA
GCCGCTACCCCGACCACATGAAGCAGCACGACTTCTTCAAGTCCGCCATGCCCGAAGGCTACGTCCAGGA
GCGCACCATCTTCTTCAAGGACGACGGCAACTACAAGACCCGCGCCGAGGTGAAGTTCGAGGGCGACACC
CTGGTGAACCGCATCGAGCTGAAGGGCATCGACTTCAAGGAGGACGGCAACATCCTGGGGCACAAGCTGG
AGTACAACTACAACAGCCACAACGTCTATATCATGGCCGACAAGCAGAAGAACGGCATCAAGGTGAACTT
CAAGATCCGCCACAACATCGAGGACGGCAGCGTGCAGCTCGCCGACCACTACCAGCAGAACACCCCCATC
GGCGACGGCCCCGTGCTGCTGCCCGACAACCACTACCTGAGCACCCAGTCCGCCCTGAGCAAAGACCCCA
ACGAGAAGCGCGATCACATGGTCCTGCTGGAGTTCGTGACCGCCGCCGGGATCACTCTCGGCATGGACGA
GCTGTACAAGTCCGGACTCTAGTAATCTAGAGGGCCCGTTTAAACCCGCTGATCAGCCTCGACTGTGCCT
TCTAGTTGCCAGCCATCTGTTGTTTGCCCCTCCCCCGTGCCTTCCTTGACCCTGGAAGGTGCCACTCCCA
CTGTCCTTTCCTAATAAAATGAGGAAATTGCATCGCATTGTCTGAGTAGGTGTCATTCTATTCTGGGGGG
TGGGGTGGGGCAGGACAGCAAGGGGGAGGATTGGGAAGACAATAGCAGGCATGCTGGGGATGCGGTGGGC
TCTATGGCTTCTGAGGCGGAAAGAACCAGCTGGGGCTCTAGGGGGTATCCCC
[124 nt withheld, positions 9293-9416]
C
[91 nt withheld, positions 9418-9508]
A
[49 nt withheld, positions 9510-9558]
CCTTTGACGTTGGAGTCCACGTTCTTT
[37 nt withheld, positions 9586-9622]
ACCCTATCTCGGTCTATTCTTTTGATTT
